Addgene plasmid #50724: pET20b- hTPI Ile170Val
Purpose: overexpression of the human TPI1 Ile170Val allele in E.coli
Depositing lab: Markus Ralser. Depositing organization: University of Cambridge. Publication: Inhibition of triosephosphate isomerase by phosphoenolpyruvate in the feedback-regulation of glycolysis. Gruning NM, Du D, Keller MA, Luisi BF, Ralser M. Open Biol. 2014 Mar 5;4(3):130232. doi: 10.1098/rsob.130232. PubMed 24598263.
Backbone
  Vector backbone: pET20b
  Backbone size w/o insert (bp): 3591
  Total vector size (bp): 4340
  Vector type: Bacterial Expression
Growth in bacteria
  Bacterial resistance: Ampicillin, 100 μg/mL
  Growth temperature: 37°C
  Growth strain: DH5alpha
  Copy number: High Copy
Gene/Insert
  Gene/Insert name: Triosephosphate isomerase 1 (alt name: TPI1)
  Species: H. sapiens (human)
  Insert size (bp): 747
  Mutation: changed Isoleucine 170 to Valine
  GenBank ID: NM_000365.5
  Entrez Gene: TPI1 (a.k.a. HEL-S-49, TIM, TPI, TPID)
  Promoter: T7
  Tag / fusion protein: 6xHIS tag (C terminal on backbone)
  Cloning method: Restriction Enzyme; 5′ cloning site NdeI (not destroyed); 3′ cloning site XhoI (not destroyed)
  Sequencing primers: 5′ T7 (TAATACGACTCACTATAGGG)
Terms and licenses: Academic/Nonprofit Terms; Industry Terms: Not Available to Industry
How to cite: pET20b- hTPI Ile170Val was a gift from Markus Ralser (Addgene plasmid # 50724 ; http://n2t.net/addgene:50724 ; RRID:Addgene_50724)
