[The description below was written by a language model from this plasmid's Addgene catalogue record and pLannotate feature annotations shown in this document.]
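Description:
pET20b- hTPI Ile170Val is a 4,340 bp bacterial expression plasmid built on the pET20b backbone for overproducing a mutant form of human triosephosphate isomerase (TPI1) in E. coli. It carries a ColE1/pBR322-type origin of replication together with the bom region and the rop gene. The annotation describes rop as a copy-number-limiting element, although the catalogue lists the plasmid as high copy. Selection is by ampicillin through the β-lactamase gene and its own promoter, and an f1 phage origin is present that would allow single-stranded DNA production.

The 747 bp TPI1 coding sequence, carrying an isoleucine-to-valine substitution at residue 170, was inserted between NdeI and XhoI sites, both of which were retained. It sits downstream of a T7 promoter and the efficient ribosome binding site from phage T7 gene 10, and it is followed by a T7 terminator. Transcription therefore depends on T7 RNA polymerase, so protein production requires a host strain that supplies that enzyme, whereas routine propagation is recorded in a standard cloning strain. The open reading frame continues into a backbone-encoded C-terminal 6xHis tag, which the automated annotation labels as a fragment of a 9xHis tag, and this allows purification by metal-affinity chromatography. The short "SET1" fragment annotated after the tag lies in T7 gene 10-derived sequence ahead of the terminator and is probably an annotation match, not a functional fusion partner.

According to the record, the plasmid is used to overexpress the Ile170Val TPI allele in bacteria. It is associated with work on the inhibition of triosephosphate isomerase by phosphoenolpyruvate in the feedback regulation of glycolysis.
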