Features (pLannotate 1.2.2; 13 found; start..end, strand, type, name):
    342..360     +  promoter       T7 promoter: promoter for bacteriophage T7 RNA polymerase
    392..414     +  RBS            RBS: efficient ribosome binding site from bacteriophage T7 gene 10 (Olins and Rangwala, 1989)
    425..1171    +  CDS            TPI1: TPIS_HUMAN - Also known as TPI. Experimental evidence at protein level: Swiss-Prot protein existence level 1. It is also responsible for the non-negligible production of methylglyoxal a reactive cytotoxic side-product that modifies and can alter proteins, DNA and lipids. From Homo sapiens (Human).
   1178..1195    +  CDS            9xHis (fragment): 9xHis affinity tag
   1205..1254    +  CDS            SET1 (fragment): solubility-enhancement tag derived from T7 phage gene 10B
   1262..1309    +  terminator     T7 terminator: transcription terminator for bacteriophage T7 RNA polymerase
   1346..1801    +  rep_origin     f1 ori (sequence partly withheld): f1 bacteriophage origin of replication; arrow indicates direction of (+) strand synthesis
   1828..1932    +  promoter       AmpR promoter: bla
   1933..2793    +  CDS            AmpR: β-lactamase; bla; confers resistance to ampicillin, carbenicillin, and related antibiotics
   2964..3552    +  rep_origin     ori: high-copy-number ColE1/pMB1/pBR322/pUC origin of replication
   3738..3880    -  misc_feature   bom: basis of mobility region from pBR322
   3982..4173    -  CDS            rop: Rop protein, which maintains plasmids at low copy number; rop
   4190..230     +  CDS            YPB1_ECOLX (across the origin): Protein predicted: Swiss-Prot protein existence level 4. From Escherichia coli.
>Addgene plasmid #50724 | pET20b- hTPI Ile170Val | depositor full sequence | sequence record 76071 | pET20b- hTPI Ile170Val sequence 4340 bps
CTCAGGGTCAATGCCAGCGCTTCGTTAATACAGATGTAGGTGTTCCACAGGGTAGCCAGCAGCATCCTGC
GATGCAGATCCGGAACATAATGGTGCAGGGCGCTGACTTCCGCGTTTCCAGACTTTACGAAACACGGAAA
CCGAAGACCATTCATGTTGTTGCTCAGGTCGCAGACGTTTTGCAGCAGCAGTCGCTTCACGTTCGCTCGC
GTATCGGTGATTCATTCTGCTAACCAGTAAGGCAACCCCGCCAGCCTAGCCGGGTCCTCAACGACAGGAG
CACGATCATGCGCACCCGTGGCCAGGACCCAACGCTGCCCGAGATCTCGATCCCGCGAAATTAATACGAC
TCACTATAGGGAGACCACAACGGTTTCCCTCTAGAAATAATTTTGTTTAACTTTAAGAAGGAGATATACA
TATGATGGCGCCCTCCAGGAAGTTCTTCGTTGGGGGAAACTGGAAGATGAACGGGCGGAAGCAGAGTCTG
GGGGAGCTCATCGGCACTCTGAACGCGGCCAAGGTGCCGGCCGACACCGAGGTGGTTTGTGCTCCCCCTA
CTGCCTATATCGACTTCGCCCGGCAGAAGCTAGATCCCAAGATTGCTGTGGCTGCGCAGAACTGCTACAA
AGTGACTAATGGGGCTTTTACTGGGGAGATCAGCCCTGGCATGATCAAAGACTGCGGAGCCACGTGGGTG
GTCCTGGGGCACTCAGAGAGAAGGCATGTCTTTGGGGAGTCAGATGAGCTGATTGGGCAGAAAGTGGCCC
ATGCTCTGGCAGAGGGACTCGGAGTAATCGCCTGCATTGGGGAGAAGCTAGATGAAAGGGAAGCTGGCAT
CACTGAGAAGGTTGTTTTCGAGCAGACAAAGGTCATCGCAGATAACGTGAAGGACTGGAGCAAGGTCGTC
CTGGCCTATGAGCCTGTGTGGGCCGTTGGTACTGGCAAGACTGCAACACCCCAACAGGCCCAGGAAGTAC
ACGAGAAGCTCCGAGGATGGCTGAAGTCCAACGTCTCTGATGCGGTGGCTCAGAGCACCCGTATCATTTA
TGGAGGCTCTGTGACTGGGGCAACCTGCAAGGAGCTGGCCAGCCAGCCTGATGTGGATGGCTTCCTTGTG
GGTGGTGCTTCCCTCAAGCCCGAATTCGTGGACATCATCAATGCCAAACAACTCGAGCACCACCACCACC
ACCACTGAGATCCGGCTGCTAACAAAGCCCGAAAGGAAGCTGAGTTGGCTGCTGCCACCGCTGAGCAATA
ACTAGCATAACCCCTTGGGGCCTCTAAACGGGTCTTGAGGGGTTTTTTGCTGAAAGGAGGAACTATATCC
GGATTGGCGAATGGG
[124 nt withheld, positions 1346-1469]
C
[91 nt withheld, positions 1471-1561]
A
[49 nt withheld, positions 1563-1611]
CCTTTGACGTTGGAGTCCACGTTCTTT
[37 nt withheld, positions 1639-1675]
ACCCTATCTCGGTCTATTCTTTTGATTTATAAGGGATTTTGCCGATTTCGGCCTATTGGTTAAAAAATGA
GCTGATTTAACAAAAATTTAACGCGAATTTTAACAAAATATTAACGTTTACAATTTCAGGTGGCACTTTT
CGGGGAAATGTGCGCGGAACCCCTATTTGTTTATTTTTCTAAATACATTCAAATATGTATCCGCTCATGA
GACAATAACCCTGATAAATGCTTCAATAATATTGAAAAAGGAAGAGTATGAGTATTCAACATTTCCGTGT
CGCCCTTATTCCCTTTTTTGCGGCATTTTGCCTTCCTGTTTTTGCTCACCCAGAAACGCTGGTGAAAGTA
AAAGATGCTGAAGATCAGTTGGGTGCACGAGTGGGTTACATCGAACTGGATCTCAACAGCGGTAAGATCC
TTGAGAGTTTTCGCCCCGAAGAACGTTTTCCAATGATGAGCACTTTTAAAGTTCTGCTATGTGGCGCGGT
ATTATCCCGTATTGACGCCGGGCAAGAGCAACTCGGTCGCCGCATACACTATTCTCAGAATGACTTGGTT
GAGTACTCACCAGTCACAGAAAAGCATCTTACGGATGGCATGACAGTAAGAGAATTATGCAGTGCTGCCA
TAACCATGAGTGATAACACTGCGGCCAACTTACTTCTGACAACGATCGGAGGACCGAAGGAGCTAACCGC
TTTTTTGCACAACATGGGGGATCATGTAACTCGCCTTGATCGTTGGGAACCGGAGCTGAATGAAGCCATA
CCAAACGACGAGCGTGACACCACGATGCCTGCAGCAATGGCAACAACGTTGCGCAAACTATTAACTGGCG
AACTACTTACTCTAGCTTCCCGGCAACAATTAATAGACTGGATGGAGGCGGATAAAGTTGCAGGACCACT
TCTGCGCTCGGCCCTTCCGGCTGGCTGGTTTATTGCTGATAAATCTGGAGCCGGTGAGCGTGGGTCTCGC
GGTATCATTGCAGCACTGGGGCCAGATGGTAAGCCCTCCCGTATCGTAGTTATCTACACGACGGGGAGTC
AGGCAACTATGGATGAACGAAATAGACAGATCGCTGAGATAGGTGCCTCACTGATTAAGCATTGGTAACT
GTCAGACCAAGTTTACTCATATATACTTTAGATTGATTTAAAACTTCATTTTTAATTTAAAAGGATCTAG
GTGAAGATCCTTTTTGATAATCTCATGACCAAAATCCCTTAACGTGAGTTTTCGTTCCACTGAGCGTCAG
ACCCCGTAGAAAAGATCAAAGGATCTTCTTGAGATCCTTTTTTTCTGCGCGTAATCTGCTGCTTGCAAAC
AAAAAAACCACCGCTACCAGCGGTGGTTTGTTTGCCGGATCAAGAGCTACCAACTCTTTTTCCGAAGGTA
ACTGGCTTCAGCAGAGCGCAGATACCAAATACTGTCCTTCTAGTGTAGCCGTAGTTAGGCCACCACTTCA
AGAACTCTGTAGCACCGCCTACATACCTCGCTCTGCTAATCCTGTTACCAGTGGCTGCTGCCAGTGGCGA
TAAGTCGTGTCTTACCGGGTTGGACTCAAGACGATAGTTACCGGATAAGGCGCAGCGGTCGGGCTGAACG
GGGGGTTCGTGCACACAGCCCAGCTTGGAGCGAACGACCTACACCGAACTGAGATACCTACAGCGTGAGC
TATGAGAAAGCGCCACGCTTCCCGAAGGGAGAAAGGCGGACAGGTATCCGGTAAGCGGCAGGGTCGGAAC
AGGAGAGCGCACGAGGGAGCTTCCAGGGGGAAACGCCTGGTATCTTTATAGTCCTGTCGGGTTTCGCCAC
CTCTGACTTGAGCGTCGATTTTTGTGATGCTCGTCAGGGGGGCGGAGCCTATGGAAAAACGCCAGCAACG
CGGCCTTTTTACGGTTCCTGGCCTTTTGCTGGCCTTTTGCTCACATGTTCTTTCCTGCGTTATCCCCTGA
TTCTGTGGATAACCGTATTACCGCCTTTGAGTGAGCTGATACCGCTCGCCGCAGCCGAACGACCGAGCGC
AGCGAGTCAGTGAGCGAGGAAGCGGAAGAGCGCCTGATGCGGTATTTTCTCCTTACGCATCTGTGCGGTA
TTTCACACCGCATATATGGTGCACTCTCAGTACAATCTGCTCTGATGCCGCATAGTTAAGCCAGTATACA
CTCCGCTATCGCTACGTGACTGGGTCATGGCTGCGCCCCGACACCCGCCAACACCCGCTGACGCGCCCTG
ACGGGCTTGTCTGCTCCCGGCATCCGCTTACAGACAAGCTGTGACCGTCTCCGGGAGCTGCATGTGTCAG
AGGTTTTCACCGTCATCACCGAAACGCGCGAGGCAGCTGCGGTAAAGCTCATCAGCGTGGTCGTGAAGCG
ATTCACAGATGTCTGCCTGTTCATCCGCGTCCAGCTCGTTGAGTTTCTCCAGAAGCGTTAATGTCTGGCT
TCTGATAAAGCGGGCCATGTTAAGGGCGGTTTTTTCCTGTTTGGTCACTGATGCCTCCGTGTAAGGGGGA
TTTCTGTTCATGGGGGTAATGATACCGATGAAACGAGAGAGGATGCTCACGATACGGGTTACTGATGATG
AACATGCCCGGTTACTGGAACGTTGTGAGGGTAAACAACTGGCGGTATGGATGCGGCGGGACCAGAGAAA
AATCA
