>Addgene plasmid #50724 | pET20b- hTPI Ile170Val | addgene partial sequence | sequence record 78710 | T7-term
CGGGCTTTGTTAGCAGCCGGATCTCAGTGGTGGTGGTGGTGGTGCTCGAGTTGTTTGGCATTGATGATGT
CCACGAATTCGGGCTTGAGGGAAGCACCACCCACAAGGAAGCCATCCACATCAGGCTGGCTGGCCAGCTC
CTTGCAGGTTGCCCCAGTCACAGAGCCTCCATAAATGATACGGGTGCTCTGAGCCACCGCATCAGAGACG
TTGGACTTCAGCCATCCTCGGAGCTTCTCGTGTACTTCCTGGGCCTGTTGGGGTGTTGCAGTCTTGCCAG
TACCAACGGCCCACACAGGCTCATAGGCCAGGACGACCTTGCTCCAGTCCTTCACGTTATCTGCGATGAC
CTTTGTCTGCTCGAAAACAACCTTCTCAGTGATGCCAGCTTCCCTTTCATCTAGCTTCTCCCCAATGCAG
GCGATTACTCCGAGTCCCTCTGCCAGAGCATGGGCCACTTTCTGCCCAATCAGCTCATCTGACTCCCCAA
AGACATGCCTTCTCTCTGAGTGCCCCAGGACCACCCACGTGGCTCCGCAGTCTTTGATCATGCCAGGGCT
GATCTCCCCAGTAAAAGCCCCATTAGTCACTTTGTAGCAGTTCTGCGCAGCCACAGCAATCTTGGGATCT
AGCTTCTGCCGGGCGAAGTCGATATAGGCAGTAGGGGGAGCACAAACCACCTCGGTGTCGGCCGGCACCT
TGGCCGCGTTCAGAGTGCCGATGAGCTCCCCCAGACTCTGCTTCCGCCCGTTCATCTTCCAGTTTCCCCC
AACGA
